>Addgene plasmid #250447 | pPR-1_1A_5N_AGGT | addgene full sequence | sequence record 498444 | Addgene NGS Result
ACATCTCAAGGTGGTAATTCTGAGGAGCCCAGAAAGTCATTTGATGAGCGTCCTGAAAGAGGCGTTGTTT
CTTGGAATGCTATGATCTCTGGATACGCTCAGAACGGTCGTATTGATGAAGCAAGAGAACTCTTGTCTTC
ACGAAGTGGCTCTTCAGTGGACGAAAGGGCCTCGTGATACGCCTATTTTTATAGGTTAATGTCATGATAA
TAATGGTTTCTTAGACGTCAGGTGGCACTTTTCGGGGAAATGTGCGCGGAACCCCTATTTGTTTATTTTT
CTAAATACATTCAAATATGTATCCGCTCATGAGACAATAACCCTGATAAATGCTTCAATAATATTGAAAA
AGGAAGAGTATGGCTAAAATGAGAATATCACCGGAATTGAAAAAACTGATCGAAAAATACCGCTGCGTAA
AAGATACGGAAGGAATGTCTCCTGCTAAGGTATATAAGCTGGTGGGAGAAAATGAAAACCTATATTTAAA
AATGACGGACAGCCGGTATAAAGGGACCACCTATGATGTGGAACGGGAAAAGGACATGATGCTATGGCTG
GAAGGAAAGCTGCCTGTTCCAAAGGTCCTGCACTTTGAACGGCATGATGGCTGGAGCAATCTGCTCATGA
GTGAGGCCGATGGCGTCCTTTGCTCGGAAGAGTATGAAGATGAACAAAGCCCTGAAAAGATTATCGAGCT
GTATGCGGAGTGCATCAGGCTCTTTCACTCCATCGACATATCGGATTGTCCCTATACGAATAGCTTAGAC
AGCCGCTTAGCCGAATTGGATTACTTACTGAATAACGATCTGGCCGATGTGGATTGCGAAAACTGGGAAG
AGGACACTCCATTTAAAGATCCGCGCGAGCTGTATGATTTTTTAAAGACGGAAAAGCCCGAAGAGGAACT
TGTCTTTTCCCACGGCGACCTGGGAGACAGCAACATCTTTGTGAAAGATGGCAAAGTAAGTGGCTTTATT
GATCTTGGGAGAAGCGGCAGGGCGGACAAGTGGTATGACATTGCCTTCTGCGTCCGGTCGCTCAGGGAGG
ATATCGGGGAAGAACAGTATGTCGAGCTATTTTTTGACTTACTGGGGATCAAGCCTGATTGGGAGAAAAT
AAAATATTATATTTTACTGGATGAATTGTTTTAGCTGTCAGACCAAGTTTACTCATATATACTTTAGATT
GATTTAAAACTTCATTTTTAATTTAAAAGGATCTAGGTGAAGATCCTTTTTGATAATCTCATGACCAAAA
TCCCTTAACGTGAGTTTTCGTTCCACTGAGCGTCAGACCCCGTAGAAAAGATCAAAGGATCTTCTTGAGA
TCCTTTTTTTCTGCGCGTAATCTGCTGCTTGCAAACAAAAAAACCACCGCTACCAGCGGTGGTTTGTTTG
CCGGATCAAGAGCTACCAACTCTTTTTCCGAAGGTAACTGGCTTCAGCAGAGCGCAGATACCAAATACTG
TTCTTCTAGTGTAGCCGTAGTTAGGCCACCACTTCAAGAACTCTGTAGCACCGCCTACATACCTCGCTCT
GCTAATCCTGTTACCAGTGGCTGCTGCCAGTGGCGATAAGTCGTGTCTTACCGGGTTGGACTCAAGACGA
TAGTTACCGGATAAGGCGCAGCGGTCGGGCTGAACGGGGGGTTCGTGCACACAGCCCAGCTTGGAGCGAA
CGACCTACACCGAACTGAGATACCTACAGCGTGAGCTATGAGAAAGCGCCACGCTTCCCGAAGGGAGAAA
GGCGGACAGGTATCCGGTAAGCGGCAGGGTCGGAACAGGAGAGCGCACGAGGGAGCTTCCAGGGGGAAAC
GCCTGGTATCTTTATAGTCCTGTCGGGTTTCGCCACCTCTGACTTGAGCGTCGATTTTTGTGATGCTCGT
CAGGGGGGCGGAGCCTATGGAAAAACGCCAGCAACGCGGCCTTTTTACGGTTCCTGGCCTTTTGCTGGCC
TTTTGCTCACATGTTCTTTCCTGCGTTATCCCCTGATTCTGTGGATAACCGTATTACCGCCTTTGAGTGA
GCTGATACCGCTCGCCGCAGCCGAACGACCGAGCGCAGCGAGTCAGTGAGCGAGGAAGCGGAAGAGCGCC
CAATACGCAAACCGCCTCTCCCCGCGCGTTGGCCGATTCATTAATCACTCTGTGAAG
Features (pLannotate 1.2.2; 5 found; start..end, strand, type, name):
      4..132     +  CDS            PCMP-E9 (fragment): PP201_ARATH - Experimental evidence at transcript level: Swiss-Prot protein existence level 2. From Arabidopsis thaliana (Mouse-ear cress).
    255..359     +  promoter       AmpR promoter: bla
    360..1154    +  CDS            KanR: aminoglycoside phosphotransferase; aphA-3; confers resistance to kanamycin
   1325..1913    +  rep_origin     ori: high-copy-number ColE1/pMB1/pBR322/pUC origin of replication
   2096..2145    +  CDS            lacI (fragment): lac repressor; lacI; The lac repressor binds to the lac operator to inhibit transcription in E. coli. This inhibition can be relieved by adding lactose or isopropyl-β-D-thiogalactopyranoside (IPTG).
