[The description below was written by a language model from this plasmid's Addgene catalogue record and pLannotate feature annotations shown in this document.]
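Description:
pPR-1_1A_5N_AGGT is a small (about 2.2 kb) synthetic-biology part plasmid from the GRASP kit, a MoClo/Golden Gate library of 42 plasmids used to build synthetic pentatricopeptide repeat (sPPR) RNA-binding proteins. It is built on the pAGM1311 backbone, a cloning vector from the MoClo system, and is maintained in E. coli at high copy number through a ColE1/pUC-type origin of replication. Selection is with kanamycin, provided by an aminoglycoside phosphotransferase (KanR) gene that the annotation places directly downstream of a bla (AmpR) promoter. A short fragment annotated as lacI is also detected and is most likely a backbone remnant rather than a functional repressor gene.

The insert, 1A_5N_AGGT, is a synthetic module introduced by Golden Gate cloning. In the feature table it appears as a coding segment of roughly 130 nt, which automated annotation matches to a fragment of an Arabidopsis thaliana PPR protein. This reflects the PPR-like nature of the designed sequence, not a natural origin, since the record lists the species as synthetic. The record does not define the module name; it presumably encodes the module's assembly position, motif specificity and overhang or target. No promoter, tag or terminator is annotated around the insert, consistent with a donor part that is not itself expressed.

Modules from the kit are combined to assemble sPPR proteins with 9, 14 or 19 motifs, each designed to bind an RNA sequence of the same length. The stated application of these proteins is RNA editing.
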