Addgene plasmid #250447: pPR-1_1A_5N_AGGT
Purpose: GRASP module to assemble sPPR proteins for RNA editing: module 1A_5N_AGGT
Depositing lab: Ian Small. Depositing organization: University of Western Australia. Publication: GRASP: a modular toolkit for building synthetic pentatricopeptide repeat RNA-binding proteins. Dennis M, Low SY, Viljoen A, Pullakhandam A, Colas des Francs-Small C, Campbell-Clause L, Bond CS, Small I, Kwok van der Giezen FM. Nucleic Acids Res. 2025 Oct 28;53(20):gkaf1169. doi: 10.1093/nar/gkaf1169. PubMed 41224122.
Backbone
  Vector backbone: pAGM1311
  Backbone manufacturer: Sylvestre Marillonnet
  Vector type: Synthetic Biology
Growth in bacteria
  Bacterial resistance: Kanamycin, 50 μg/mL
  Growth temperature: 37°C
  Growth strain: DH5alpha
  Copy number: High Copy
Gene/Insert
  Gene/Insert name: 1A_5N_AGGT
  Species: Synthetic
  Cloning method: Golden Gate
Terms and licenses: Academic/Nonprofit Terms; Industry Terms: Not Available to Industry
Depositor comments: GRASP kit for MoClo assembly of sPPR proteins is a library of 42 plasmids which can be combined to assemble sPPR proteins with 9, 14, or 19 motifs to target any RNA sequence of the same length. See the original publication for more information, and find code for analysis and script for GRASP assembly at https://github.com/farleykvdg/GRASP.
How to cite: pPR-1_1A_5N_AGGT was a gift from Ian Small (Addgene plasmid # 250447 ; http://n2t.net/addgene:250447 ; RRID:Addgene_250447)
