>Addgene plasmid #250447 | pPR-1_1A_5N_AGGT | depositor partial sequence | sequence record 494159 | 1A_5N_AGGT
AGGTGGTAATTCTGAGGAGCCCAGAAAGTCATTTGATGAGCGTCCTGAAAGAGGCGTTGTTTCTTGGAAT
GCTATGATCTCTGGATACGCTCAGAACGGTCGTATTGATGAAGCAAGAGAACTC
